>Addgene plasmid #212934 | pGL4.83(hRlucP/Puro) | addgene full sequence | sequence record 418940 | Addgene NGS Result
GGCCTAACTGGCCGGTACCTGAGCTCGCTAGCCTCGAGGATATCAAGATCTGGCCTCGGCGGCCAAGCTT
GGCAATCCGGTACTGTTGGTAAAGCCACCATGGCTTCCAAGGTGTACGACCCCGAGCAACGCAAACGCAT
GATCACTGGGCCTCAGTGGTGGGCTCGCTGCAAGCAAATGAACGTGCTGGACTCCTTCATCAACTACTAT
GATTCCGAGAAGCACGCCGAGAACGCCGTGATTTTTCTGCATGGTAACGCTGCCTCCAGCTACCTGTGGA
GGCACGTCGTGCCTCACATCGAGCCCGTGGCTAGATGCATCATCCCTGATCTGATCGGAATGGGTAAGTC
CGGCAAGAGCGGGAATGGCTCATATCGCCTCCTGGATCACTACAAGTACCTCACCGCTTGGTTCGAGCTG
CTGAACCTTCCAAAGAAAATCATCTTTGTGGGCCACGACTGGGGGGCTTGTCTGGCCTTTCACTACTCCT
ACGAGCACCAAGACAAGATCAAGGCCATCGTCCATGCTGAGAGTGTCGTGGACGTGATCGAGTCCTGGGA
CGAGTGGCCTGACATCGAGGAGGATATCGCCCTGATCAAGAGCGAAGAGGGCGAGAAAATGGTGCTTGAG
AATAACTTCTTCGTCGAGACCATGCTCCCAAGCAAGATCATGCGGAAACTGGAGCCTGAGGAGTTCGCTG
CCTACCTGGAGCCATTCAAGGAGAAGGGCGAGGTTAGACGGCCTACCCTCTCCTGGCCTCGCGAGATCCC
TCTCGTTAAGGGAGGCAAGCCCGACGTCGTCCAGATTGTCCGCAACTACAACGCCTACCTTCGGGCCAGC
GACGATCTGCCTAAGATGTTCATCGAGTCCGACCCTGGGTTCTTTTCCAACGCTATTGTCGAGGGAGCTA
AGAAGTTCCCTAACACCGAGTTCGTGAAGGTGAAGGGCCTCCACTTCAGCCAGGAGGACGCTCCAGATGA
AATGGGTAAGTACATCAAGAGCTTCGTGGAGCGCGTGCTGAAGAACGAGCAGAATTCTCACGGCTTCCCT
CCCGAGGTGGAGGAGCAGGCCGCCGGCACCCTGCCCATGAGCTGCGCCCAGGAGAGCGGCATGGATAGAC
ACCCTGCTGCTTGCGCCAGCGCCAGGATCAACGTCTAAGGCCGCGACTCTAGAGTCGGGGCGGCCGGCCG
CTTCGAGCAGACATGATAAGATACATTGATGAGTTTGGACAAACCACAACTAGAATGCAGTGAAAAAAAT
GCTTTATTTGTGAAATTTGTGATGCTATTGCTTTATTTGTAACCATTATAAGCTGCAATAAACAAGTTAA
CAACAACAATTGCATTCATTTTATGTTTCAGGTTCAGGGGGAGGTGTGGGAGGTTTTTTAAAGCAAGTAA
AACCTCTACAAATGTGGTAAAATCGATAAGGATCCGTTTGCGTATTGGGCGCTCTTCCGCTGATCTGCGC
AGCACCATGGCCTGAAATAACCTCTGAAAGAGGAACTTGGTTAGCTACCTTCTGAGGCGGAAAGAACCAG
CTGTGGAATGTGTGTCAGTTAGGGTGTGGAAAGTCCCCAGGCTCCCCAGCAGGCAGAAGTATGCAAAGCA
TGCATCTCAATTAGTCAGCAACCAGGTGTGGAAAGTCCCCAGGCTCCCCAGCAGGCAGAAGTATGCAAAG
CATGCATCTCAATTAGTCAGCAACCATAGTCCCGCCCCTAACTCCGCCCATCCCGCCCCTAACTCCGCCC
AGTTCCGCCCATTCTCCGCCCCATGGCTGACTAATTTTTTTTATTTATGCAGAGGCCGAGGCCGCCTCTG
CCTCTGAGCTATTCCAGAAGTAGTGAGGAGGCTTTTTTGGAGGCCTAGGCTTTTGCAAAAAGCTCGATTC
TTCTGACACTAGCGCCACCATGACCGAGTACAAGCCTACCGTGCGCCTGGCCACTCGCGATGATGTGCCC
CGCGCCGTCCGCACTCTGGCCGCCGCTTTCGCCGACTACCCCGCTACCCGGCACACCGTGGACCCCGACC
GGCACATCGAGCGTGTGACAGAGTTGCAGGAGCTGTTCCTGACCCGCGTCGGGCTGGACATCGGCAAGGT
GTGGGTAGCCGACGACGGCGCGGCCGTGGCCGTGTGGACTACCCCCGAGAGCGTTGAGGCCGGCGCCGTG
TTCGCCGAGATCGGCCCCCGAATGGCCGAGCTGAGCGGCAGCCGCCTGGCCGCCCAGCAGCAAATGGAGG
GCCTGCTTGCCCCCCATCGTCCCAAGGAGCCTGCCTGGTTTCTGGCCACTGTAGGAGTGAGCCCCGACCA
CCAGGGCAAGGGCTTGGGCAGCGCCGTCGTGTTGCCCGGCGTAGAGGCCGCCGAACGCGCCGGTGTGCCC
GCCTTTCTCGAAACAAGCGCACCAAGAAACCTTCCATTCTACGAGCGCCTGGGCTTCACCGTGACCGCCG
ATGTCGAGGTGCCCGAGGGACCTAGGACCTGGTGTATGACACGAAAACCTGGCGCCTAATGATCTAGAAC
CGGTCATGGCCGCAATAAAATATCTTTATTTTCATTACATCTGTGTGTTGGTTTTTTGTGTGTTCGAACT
AGATGCTGTCGACCGATGCCCTTGAGAGCCTTCAACCCAGTCAGCTCCTTCCGGTGGGCGCGGGGCATGA
CTATCGTCGCCGCACTTATGACTGTCTTCTTTATCATGCAACTCGTAGGACAGGTGCCGGCAGCGCTCTT
CCGCTTCCTCGCTCACTGACTCGCTGCGCTCGGTCGTTCGGCTGCGGCGAGCGGTATCAGCTCACTCAAA
GGCGGTAATACGGTTATCCACAGAATCAGGGGATAACGCAGGAAAGAACATGTGAGCAAAAGGCCAGCAA
AAGGCCAGGAACCGTAAAAAGGCCGCGTTGCTGGCGTTTTTCCATAGGCTCCGCCCCCCTGACGAGCATC
ACAAAAATCGACGCTCAAGTCAGAGGTGGCGAAACCCGACAGGACTATAAAGATACCAGGCGTTTCCCCC
TGGAAGCTCCCTCGTGCGCTCTCCTGTTCCGACCCTGCCGCTTACCGGATACCTGTCCGCCTTTCTCCCT
TCGGGAAGCGTGGCGCTTTCTCATAGCTCACGCTGTAGGTATCTCAGTTCGGTGTAGGTCGTTCGCTCCA
AGCTGGGCTGTGTGCACGAACCCCCCGTTCAGCCCGACCGCTGCGCCTTATCCGGTAACTATCGTCTTGA
GTCCAACCCGGTAAGACACGACTTATCGCCACTGGCAGCAGCCACTGGTAACAGGATTAGCAGAGCGAGG
TATGTAGGCGGTGCTACAGAGTTCTTGAAGTGGTGGCCTAACTACGGCTACACTAGAAGAACAGTATTTG
GTATCTGCGCTCTGCTGAAGCCAGTTACCTTCGGAAAAAGAGTTGGTAGCTCTTGATCCGGCAAACAAAC
CACCGCTGGTAGCGGTGGTTTTTTTGTTTGCAAGCAGCAGATTACGCGCAGAAAAAAAGGATCTCAAGAA
GATCCTTTGATCTTTTCTACGGGGTCTGACGCTCAGTGGAACGAAAACTCACGTTAAGGGATTTTGGTCA
TGAGATTATCAAAAAGGATCTTCACCTAGATCCTTTTAAATTAAAAATGAAGTTTTAAATCAATCTAAAG
TATATATGAGTAAACTTGGTCTGACAGCGGCCGCAAATGCTAAACCACTGCAGTGGTTACCAGTGCTTGA
TCAGTGAGGCACCGATCTCAGCGATCTGCCTATTTCGTTCGTCCATAGTGGCCTGACTCCCCGTCGTGTA
GATCACTACGATTCGTGAGGGCTTACCATCAGGCCCCAGCGCAGCAATGATGCCGCGAGAGCCGCGTTCA
CCGGCCCCCGATTTGTCAGCAATGAACCAGCCAGCAGGGAGGGCCGAGCGAAGAAGTGGTCCTGCTACTT
TGTCCGCCTCCATCCAGTCTATGAGCTGCTGTCGTGATGCTAGAGTAAGAAGTTCGCCAGTGAGTAGTTT
CCGAAGAGTTGTGGCCATTGCTACTGGCATCGTGGTATCACGCTCGTCGTTCGGTATGGCTTCGTTCAAC
TCTGGTTCCCAGCGGTCAAGCCGGGTCACATGATCACCCATATTATGAAGAAATGCAGTCAGCTCCTTAG
GGCCTCCGATCGTTGTCAGAAGTAAGTTGGCCGCGGTGTTGTCGCTCATGGTAATGGCAGCACTACACAA
TTCTCTTACCGTCATGCCATCCGTAAGATGCTTTTCCGTGACCGGCGAGTACTCAACCAAGTCGTTTTGT
GAGTAGTGTATACGGCGACCAAGCTGCTCTTGCCCGGCGTCTATACGGGACAACACCGCGCCACATAGCA
GTACTTTGAAAGTGCTCATCATCGGGAATCGTTCTTCGGGGCGGAAAGACTCAAGGATCTTGCCGCTATT
GAGATCCAGTTCGATATAGCCCACTCTTGCACCCAGTTGATCTTCAGCATCTTTTACTTTCACCAGCGTT
TCGGGGTGTGCAAAAACAGGCAAGCAAAATGCCGCAAAGAAGGGAATGAGTGCGACACGAAAATGTTGGA
TGCTCATACTCGTCCTTTTTCAATATTATTGAAGCATTTATCAGGGTTACTAGTACGTCTCTCAAGGATA
AGTAAGTAATATTAAGGTACGGGAGGTATTGGACAGGCCGCAATAAAATATCTTTATTTTCATTACATCT
GTGTGTTGGTTTTTTGTGTGAATCGATAGTACTAACATACGCTCTCCATCAAAACAAAACGAAACAAAAC
AAACTAGCAAAATAGGCTGTCCCCAGTGCAAGTGCAGGTGCCAGAACATTTCTCT
Features (pLannotate 1.2.2; 13 found; start..end, strand, type, name):
    100..1032    +  CDS            hRluc: Renilla luciferase human codon-optimized
   1036..1155    +  CDS            hPEST: PEST degradation sequence from mouse ornithine decarboxylase human codon-optimized
   1207..1328    -  polyA_signal   SV40 poly(A) signal: SV40 polyadenylation signal
   1354..1485    -  CDS            LT_SV40 (fragment): Experimental evidence at protein level: Swiss-Prot protein existence level 1. Isoform 17kT antigen targets host RBL2 for degradation and promotes cell proliferation. Transactivates host cyclin A promoter through its J domain. From Simian virus 40 (SV40).
   1522..1879    +  promoter       SV40 promoter: SV40 enhancer and early promoter
   1910..2509    +  CDS            PuroR: puromycin N-acetyltransferase confers resistance to puromycin
   2534..2582    +  polyA_signal   poly(A) signal: synthetic polyadenylation signal
   2598..2729    +  CDS            TcR (fragment): tetracycline efflux protein; tet; confers resistance to tetracycline
   2909..3497    -  rep_origin     ori: high-copy-number ColE1/pMB1/pBR322/pUC origin of replication
   3697..4557    -  CDS            AmpR: β-lactamase confers resistance to ampicillin, carbenicillin, and related antibiotics
   4558..4599    -  promoter       AmpR promoter (fragment): bla
   4662..4710    +  polyA_signal   poly(A) signal: synthetic polyadenylation signal
   4724..4815    +  misc_feature   pause site: RNA polymerase II transcriptional pause signal from the human α2 globin gene
