[The description below was written by a language model from this plasmid's Addgene catalogue record and pLannotate feature annotations shown in this document.]
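Description:
pGL4.83(hRlucP/Puro) is an empty reporter backbone from Promega's pGL4 luciferase vector family, intended for transfection into mammalian cells. It is propagated in E. coli as a high-copy plasmid through a ColE1/pUC-type origin and selected with ampicillin via the β-lactamase gene. The sequenced record is 4,815 nt.

The reporter is hRlucP, a human codon-optimized Renilla luciferase joined at its C-terminus to hPEST, a codon-optimized PEST degradation sequence from mouse ornithine decarboxylase. The PEST element shortens the protein's half-life, so luciferase levels follow changes in transcription more closely than a stable reporter would, which is the stated purpose of the vector. No promoter is annotated upstream of the luciferase coding sequence and the record lists no insert, which is consistent with a design in which the user clones a promoter or response element of interest ahead of the reporter, although the record does not describe a cloning site. Just upstream of that region, across the plasmid junction, lie a synthetic poly(A) signal and an RNA polymerase II transcriptional pause site from the human α2 globin gene. These elements typically serve to block read-through transcription from the backbone and lower background signal. An SV40 polyadenylation signal is annotated downstream of the reporter.

A separate cassette uses the SV40 enhancer and early promoter to drive puromycin N-acetyltransferase, terminated by a synthetic poly(A) signal, which allows puromycin selection of stably transfected mammalian cells. The short matches annotated as SV40 large T antigen and tetracycline resistance are fragments and probably reflect residual backbone sequence, not functional genes.
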