Addgene plasmid #212934: pGL4.83(hRlucP/Puro)
Purpose: (Empty Backbone) Renilla luciferase+PEST vector for investigating faster response to transcriptional changes
Depositing lab: Pete Stecha. Depositing organization: Promega Corporation.
Backbone
  Vector backbone: pGL4
  Backbone manufacturer: Promega
  Vector type: Luciferase
  Selectable markers: Puromycin
Growth in bacteria
  Bacterial resistance: Ampicillin, 100 μg/mL
  Growth temperature: 37°C
  Growth strain: DH5alpha
  Copy number: High Copy
Gene/Insert
  Gene/Insert name: None
  Mutation: WT
Terms and licenses: Academic/Nonprofit Terms; Industry Terms: Not Available to Industry
Depositor comments: hRlucP, Renilla luciferase (DQ188847). Full sequence: https://scv10mr-cdnpre-p-cus-00.azureedge.net/-/media/files/vector-sequences/luciferase/pgl483.txt?rev=7baefc3bae1e436c80904ef45037c20c&sc_lang=en&_gl=1*15l9wn1*_ga*MTQxMzM4NTg4My4xNjU4MjM1MjA2*_ga_3KTGR4JGE1*MTY5OTk4NjI4Ny42OTIuMS4xNjk5OTg3MjU1LjI3LjAuMA.
How to cite: pGL4.83(hRlucP/Puro) was a gift from Pete Stecha (Addgene plasmid # 212934 ; http://n2t.net/addgene:212934 ; RRID:Addgene_212934)
